Addgene plasmid #59666: pGEM-T Dmel Or59c
Purpose: Probe for Drosophila melanogaster Or59c expression
Depositing lab: Richard Axel & Leslie Vosshall. Depositing organization: Columbia University. Publication: A spatial map of olfactory receptor expression in the Drosophila antenna. Vosshall LB, Amrein H, Morozov PS, Rzhetsky A, Axel R. Cell. 1999 Mar 5;96(5):725-36. 10.1016/S0092-8674(00)80582-6 PubMed 10089887.
Backbone
  Vector backbone: pGEM-T
  Backbone manufacturer: Promega
  Backbone size w/o insert (bp): 3000
  Vector type: Bacterial Expression
Growth in bacteria
  Bacterial resistance: Ampicillin, 100 μg/mL
  Growth temperature: 37°C
  Growth strain: DH5alpha
  Copy number: High Copy
Gene/Insert
  Gene/Insert name: Or59c
  Species: D. melanogaster (fly)
  Insert size (bp): 1200
  Entrez Gene: Or59c (a.k.a. Dmel_CG17226, 59E.2, 59c, CG17226, DOR120, Dmel\CG17226)
  Cloning method: Unknown
  Sequencing primers: 5′ M13-F20; 3′ M13-Rev
Terms and licenses: Academic/Nonprofit Terms; Industry Terms: Not Available to Industry
Depositor comments: source: Genomic DNA
How to cite: pGEM-T Dmel Or59c was a gift from Richard Axel & Leslie Vosshall (Addgene plasmid # 59666 ; http://n2t.net/addgene:59666 ; RRID:Addgene_59666)
