[The description below was written by a language model from this plasmid's Addgene catalogue record.]
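Description:
pGEM-T Dmel Or59c is a small bacterial cloning plasmid built on the Promega pGEM-T backbone (about 3 kb), a vector designed for capturing PCR products by T/A cloning. It is maintained at high copy number in standard E. coli cloning strains and selected with ampicillin. Although the repository classes it as a bacterial expression vector, its stated purpose is not protein production but to serve as a template for a nucleic acid probe.

The insert is an approximately 1.2 kb fragment of the Drosophila melanogaster odorant receptor gene Or59c (CG17226, also known by the older designations 59E.2 and DOR120). The depositor notes that it was derived from genomic DNA rather than cDNA, so it may include intronic sequence. The record does not give the exact boundaries of the fragment, its orientation in the vector, or the cloning method. pGEM-T vectors generally carry opposing T7 and SP6 phage RNA polymerase promoters flanking the cloning site, which allow in vitro transcription of sense or antisense riboprobes from the linearised plasmid, and M13 forward and reverse primer sites, listed here for sequencing, sit outside the insert. No feature table is provided to confirm these elements in this clone.

The plasmid is intended for generating probes to detect Or59c transcripts, typically by RNA in situ hybridisation. It belongs to a set of reagents used to map which olfactory sensory neurons in the fly's olfactory organs express individual odorant receptor genes.
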