>Addgene plasmid #59666 | pGEM-T Dmel Or59c | addgene partial sequence | sequence record 97606 | M13pUC-Fwd 5'-CCCAGTCACGACGTTGTAAAACG-3'
TGTAATACGACTCACTATAGGGCGAATTGGGCCCGACGTCGCATGCTCCCGGCCGCCATGGCCGCGGGAT
TAGGATTTATATCGCCATTGCTCCTGTCACTGAAGAACTTCTCGCCCAGATTCATTTGGTTCACGATTGT
GATGATTGTGAACGCGAACTTGGCCACGGCTATGTTGCTCTGCACCGAAATGGGAAATATGGAGCCGGCC
GTGAATTGAATGGGTTGCTGAGCCCGGTGCAGGAAATACAGAACCGCCGACTTGTAGCTCCTGTCCGCGG
TTATCCAGTTTGAGTGGAACAGGGCGTTGCTCACATGGACGGAGTCCTCGATCAGATGCTCGCAGAGCAT
GCAGCATGGAAAGGACTCTGTACAGATGGCCACGATGAACGACACGTTTGCCATGATCGTCCAAATGGTG
TTCGGAAAGAAGAGGATGCTGATGGCCGCCAGACCCAAGTCAATGCCAACCAGCATGAACTGGGCAAAGA
TAGTGATCGACAGAATGGGTCGAATGATCTGGGAGCACCTGAAACGGTTCGTCCTTGAGTAGAACAGTCA
GACCATGAGGCGCCACATCTTACTGTATGATGGTTCGATGATCCTGAATGCAGGCCACCATCTGCTCATA
GTGTTCCATCTCACTGAGTTTCGGATCCTGCCGCAGATTAGCTATGCGATCTCTGAGAATAGCCAGGTGG
CAGCGGAACAAGGAGATGAACACTATGGCATAGGTGTCGGACATCAACTCCTGCATGGTGCCAATGGAGA
CCACACAGTACTCCAGGATGGAGGCAATCCACAGCTGCCAATGGCCATTCCGCCAGTCCACCAGTGGGTT
GTACAGCTGCCAAGGAGCTTTGCCAGCGAAAACCGAAGTGAACAGGGTTAGAAAGCAGAAGCCCAAGTAC
GTGGACAGAAACAGAATCACGATGAGATTGACCCGTGCCACCATCTTATGGAAAATTCGACGCTGTGTCG
TAGTCACACATCTCTTGTCCAGGGACGAGATAAGCTCATT
