>Addgene plasmid #59666 | pGEM-T Dmel Or59c | addgene partial sequence | sequence record 97607 | M13pUC-Rev 5'-AGCGGATAACAATTTCACACAGG-3'
ATTACGCCAAGCTATTTAGGTGACACTATAGAATACTCAAGCTATGCATCCAACGCGTTGGGAGCTCTCC
CATATGGTCGACCTGCAGGCGGCCGCACTAGTGATTATGACCAAGTTCTTCTTCAAGCGCCTGCAAACTG
CTCCACTTGATCAGGAGGTGAGTTCCCTTGATGCCAGCGACTACTACTACCGCATCGCATTTTTCCTGGG
CTGGACCCCGCCCAAGGGGGCTCTGCTCCGATGGATCTACTCCCTGTGGACTCTGACCACGATGTGGCTG
GGTATCGTGTACCTGCCGCTCGGACTGAGCCTCACCTATGTGAAGCACTTCGATAGATTCACGCCGACGG
AGTTCCTGACCTCCCTGCAGGTGGATATCAACTGCATCGGGAACGTGATCAAGTCATGCGTAACTTATTC
CCAGATGTGGCGTTTTCGCCGGATGAATGAGCTTATCTCGTCCCTGGACAAGAGATGTGTGACTACGACA
CAGCGTCGAATTTTCCATAAGATGGTGGCACGGGTCAATCTCATCGTGATTCTGTTTCTGTCCACGTACT
TGGGCTTCTGCTTTCTAACCCTGTTCACTTCGGTTTTCGCTGGCAAAGCTCCTTGGCAGCTGTACAACCC
ACTGGTGGACTGGCGGAATGGCCATTGGCAGCTGTGGATTGCCTCCATCCTGGAGTACTGTGTGGTCTCC
ATTGGCACCATGCAGGAGTTGATGTCCGACACCTATGCCATAGTGTTCATCTCCTTGTTCCGCTGCCACC
TGGCTATTCTCAGAGATCGCATAGCTAATCTGCGGCAGGATCCGAAACTCAGTGAGATGGAACACTATGA
GCAGATGGTGGCCTGCATTCAGGATCATCGAACCATCATACAGTAAGATGTGGCGCCTCATGGTCTGACT
GTTCTACTCAAGGACGAACCGTTTCAGGTGCTCCCAGATCATTCGACCCATTCTGTCGATCACTATCTTT
GCCCAGTTCATGCTGGTTGGCATTGACTTGGG
